Addgene plasmid #71113: pDEST-FRT/T0-GFP-PALB2
Purpose: mammalian expession of GFP-PALB2
Depositing lab: Daniel Durocher. Publication: A mechanism for the suppression of homologous recombination in G1 cells. Orthwein A, Noordermeer SM, Wilson MD, Landry S, Enchev RI, Sherker A, Munro M, Pinder J, Salsman J, Dellaire G, Xia B, Peter M, Durocher D. Nature. 2015 Dec 9. doi: 10.1038/nature16142. PubMed 26649820.
Backbone
  Vector backbone: pDEST-GFP
  Vector type: Mammalian Expression
Growth in bacteria
  Bacterial resistance: Ampicillin, 100 μg/mL
  Growth temperature: 37°C
  Growth strain: DH5alpha
  Copy number: High Copy
Gene/Insert
  Gene/Insert name: PALB2
  Species: H. sapiens (human)
  Entrez Gene: PALB2 (a.k.a. BROVCA5, FANCN, PNCA3)
  Promoter: CMV/TO
  Tag / fusion protein: GFP (N terminal on insert)
  Cloning method: Gateway Cloning
  Sequencing primers: 5′ EGFP-C; 3′ BGH-rev
Terms and licenses: Academic/Nonprofit Terms; Industry Terms: Not Available to Industry
Depositor comments: siRNA resistant construct against PALB2 siRNA #4 D-12928-04
How to cite: pDEST-FRT/T0-GFP-PALB2 was a gift from Daniel Durocher (Addgene plasmid # 71113 ; http://n2t.net/addgene:71113 ; RRID:Addgene_71113)
