[The description below was written by a language model from this plasmid's Addgene catalogue record and pLannotate feature annotations shown in this document.]
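Description:
pDEST-FRT/T0-GFP-PALB2 is a 9,454 bp mammalian expression plasmid built on the pDEST-GFP backbone, carrying human PALB2 (also known as FANCN) fused at its N terminus to EGFP. It is maintained in E. coli through a high-copy ColE1/pUC-type origin and an ampicillin resistance gene driven by its own bla promoter. A fragment of the f1 origin and remnants of lac regulatory sequence are also present in the backbone.

The expression cassette uses the CMV enhancer and immediate-early promoter followed by short tet operator matches, consistent with the recorded CMV/TO promoter. This arrangement gives constitutive expression in ordinary cells and tetracycline- or doxycycline-inducible expression in cells that produce the Tet repressor. EGFP sits upstream of an attB1 site, followed by the PALB2 coding sequence, attB2 and a bovine growth hormone polyadenylation signal. The att sites are the scars of the Gateway reaction used to insert PALB2 in frame with the tag. Downstream, an FRT site lies immediately before a hygromycin resistance gene with an SV40 poly(A) signal and no complete promoter annotated in front of it. This is the layout used for FLP-mediated integration into a genomic FRT acceptor locus, where recombination places the marker behind a resident promoter so that hygromycin selects for correctly targeted, isogenic stable lines.

The depositor notes that the PALB2 sequence is resistant to a specific PALB2 siRNA, so the construct suits knockdown-and-complementation experiments in which endogenous PALB2 is depleted and replaced by the fluorescent fusion. The associated work concerns suppression of homologous recombination in G1 cells, consistent with PALB2's role in recruiting BRCA2 and RAD51 to DNA breaks.
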