Features (pLannotate 1.2.2; 25 found; start..end, strand, type, name):
     28..80      -  misc_feature   bom (fragment): basis of mobility region from pBR322
    235..614     +  enhancer       CMV enhancer: human cytomegalovirus immediate early enhancer
    615..818     +  promoter       CMV promoter: human cytomegalovirus (CMV) immediate early promoter
    820..839     +  promoter       PLtetO-1 promoter (fragment): modified phage lambda PL promoter with tet operator sites (Lutz and Bujard, 1997)
    841..860     +  promoter       PLtetO-1 promoter (fragment): modified phage lambda PL promoter with tet operator sites (Lutz and Bujard, 1997)
    868..901     +  promoter       TRE3GV promoter (fragment): 3rd-generation Tet-responsive promoter that can be activated by binding of Tet-On® 3G, optimized for retroviral and lentiviral vectors
    990..1706    +  CDS            EGFP: EGFP is a basic (constitutively fluorescent) green fluorescent protein published in 1996, derived from Aequorea victoria. It is reported to be a rapidly-maturing weak dimer with moderate acid sensitivity.
   1716..1740    +  protein_bind   attB1: mutant version of attB; recombination site for the Gateway® BP reaction BP Clonase™
   1746..5303    +  CDS            PALB2 (sequence withheld): PALB2_HUMAN - Also known as FANCN. Experimental evidence at protein level: Swiss-Prot protein existence level 1. Plays a critical role in homologous recombination repair (HRR) through its ability to recruit BRCA2 and RAD51 to DNA breaks (PubMed:16793542, PubMed:19423707, PubMed:19369211, PubMed:22941656, PubMed:24141787, PubMed:28319063). Strongly stimulates the DNA strand- invasion activity of RAD51, stabilizes the nucleoprotein filament against a disruptive BRC3-BRC4 polypeptide and helps RAD51 to overcome the suppressive effect of replication protein A (RPA) (PubMed:20871615). Functionally
   5311..5329    -  protein_bind   attB2 (fragment): mutant version of attB; core recombination site for the Gateway® BP reaction BP Clonase™
   5333..5353    -  protein_bind   attB2: mutant version of attB; core recombination site for the Gateway® BP reaction BP Clonase™
   5412..5636    +  polyA_signal   bGH poly(A) signal: bovine growth hormone polyadenylation signal
   5640..5661    +  promoter       SV40 promoter (fragment): SV40 enhancer and early promoter
   5682..5915    +  rep_origin     f1 ori (fragment) (sequence partly withheld): f1 bacteriophage origin of replication; arrow indicates direction of (+) strand synthesis
   5920..5967    +  protein_bind   FRT: FLP-mediated recombination occurs in the 8-bp core sequence TCTAGAAA (Turan and Bode, 2011). FLP recombinase from the Saccharomyces cerevisiae 2μ plasmid
   5975..6997    +  CDS            HygR: aminoglycoside phosphotransferase from E. coli; aph(4)-Ia; confers resistance to hygromycin
   7007..7132    +  CDS            ble (fragment): BLE_KLEPN - Experimental evidence at protein level: Swiss-Prot protein existence level 1. Binding protein with a strong affinity to the bleomycin family of antibiotics. Binds to CL990; an antimitotic-antibiotic compound. From Klebsiella pneumoniae.
   7127..7248    +  polyA_signal   SV40 poly(A) signal: SV40 polyadenylation signal
   7321..7337    -  protein_bind   lac operator: The lac repressor binds to the lac operator to inhibit transcription in E. coli. This inhibition can be relieved by adding lactose or isopropyl-β-D-thiogalactopyranoside (IPTG). lac repressor encoded by lacI
   7345..7375    -  promoter       lac promoter: promoter for the E. coli lac operon
   7390..7411    -  protein_bind   CAP binding site: CAP binding activates transcription in the presence of cAMP. E. coli catabolite activator protein
   7424..7516    -  CDS            lacI (fragment): lac repressor; lacI; The lac repressor binds to the lac operator to inhibit transcription in E. coli. This inhibition can be relieved by adding lactose or isopropyl-β-D-thiogalactopyranoside (IPTG).
   7699..8287    -  rep_origin     ori: high-copy-number ColE1/pMB1/pBR322/pUC origin of replication
   8458..9318    -  CDS            AmpR: β-lactamase; bla; confers resistance to ampicillin, carbenicillin, and related antibiotics
   9319..9423    -  promoter       AmpR promoter: bla
>Addgene plasmid #71113 | pDEST-FRT/T0-GFP-PALB2 | depositor full sequence | sequence record 193377 | pDEST-FRT/T0-GFP-PALB2 sequence 9454 bps
GACGGATCGGGAGATCTCCCGATCCCCTATGGTGCACTCTCAGTACAATCTGCTCTGATGCCGCATAGTT
AAGCCAGTATCTGCTCCCTGCTTGTGTGTTGGAGGTCGCTGAGTAGTGCGCGAGCAAAATTTAAGCTACA
ACAAGGCAAGGCTTGACCGACAATTGCATGAAGAATCTGCTTAGGGTTAGGCGTTTTGCGCTGCTTCGCG
ATGTACGGGCCAGATATACGCGTTGACATTGATTATTGACTAGTTATTAATAGTAATCAATTACGGGGTC
ATTAGTTCATAGCCCATATATGGAGTTCCGCGTTACATAACTTACGGTAAATGGCCCGCCTGGCTGACCG
CCCAACGACCCCCGCCCATTGACGTCAATAATGACGTATGTTCCCATAGTAACGCCAATAGGGACTTTCC
ATTGACGTCAATGGGTGGAGTATTTACGGTAAACTGCCCACTTGGCAGTACATCAAGTGTATCATATGCC
AAGTACGCCCCCTATTGACGTCAATGACGGTAAATGGCCCGCCTGGCATTATGCCCAGTACATGACCTTA
TGGGACTTTCCTACTTGGCAGTACATCTACGTATTAGTCATCGCTATTACCATGGTGATGCGGTTTTGGC
AGTACATCAATGGGCGTGGATAGCGGTTTGACTCACGGGGATTTCCAAGTCTCCACCCCATTGACGTCAA
TGGGAGTTTGTTTTGGCACCAAAATCAACGGGACTTTCCAAAATGTCGTAACAACTCCGCCCCATTGACG
CAAATGGGCGGTAGGCGTGTACGGTGGGAGGTCTATATAAGCAGAGCTCTCCCTATCAGTGATAGAGATC
TCCCTATCAGTGATAGAGATCGTCGACGAGCTCGTTTAGTGAACCGTCAGATCGCCTGGAGACGCCATCC
ACGCTGTTTTGACCTCCATAGAAGACACCGGGACCGATCCAGCCTCCGGACTCTAGCGTTTAAACTTAAG
CTTGGTACCATGGTGAGCAAGGGCGAGGAGCTGTTCACCGGGGTGGTGCCCATCCTGGTCGAGCTGGACG
GCGACGTAAACGGCCACAAGTTCAGCGTGTCCGGCGAGGGCGAGGGCGATGCCACCTACGGCAAGCTGAC
CCTGAAGTTCATCTGCACCACCGGCAAGCTGCCCGTGCCCTGGCCCACCCTCGTGACCACCCTGACCTAC
GGCGTGCAGTGCTTCAGCCGCTACCCCGACCACATGAAGCAGCACGACTTCTTCAAGTCCGCCATGCCCG
AAGGCTACGTCCAGGAGCGCACCATCTTCTTCAAGGACGACGGCAACTACAAGACCCGCGCCGAGGTGAA
GTTCGAGGGCGACACCCTGGTGAACCGCATCGAGCTGAAGGGCATCGACTTCAAGGAGGACGGCAACATC
CTGGGGCACAAGCTGGAGTACAACTACAACAGCCACAACGTCTATATCATGGCCGACAAGCAGAAGAACG
GCATCAAGGTGAACTTCAAGATCCGCCACAACATCGAGGACGGCAGCGTGCAGCTCGCCGACCACTACCA
GCAGAACACCCCCATCGGCGACGGCCCCGTGCTGCTGCCCGACAACCACTACCTGAGCACCCAGTCCGCC
CTGAGCAAAGACCCCAACGAGAAGCGCGATCACATGGTCCTGCTGGAGTTCGTGACCGCCGCCGGGATCA
CTCTCGGCATGGACGAGCTGTACAAGGGCGCGCCCACAAGTTTGTACAAAAAAGCAGGCTCCACC
[3558 nt withheld, positions 1746-5303]
TAAACCCGCTTTCTTGTACAAAGTGGTTTCAGCTTTCTTGTACAAAGTGGTGTGACTCGAGCTGACTCGA
GTCTAGAGGGCCCGTTTAAACCCGCTGATCAGCCTCGACTGTGCCTTCTAGTTGCCAGCCATCTGTTGTT
TGCCCCTCCCCCGTGCCTTCCTTGACCCTGGAAGGTGCCACTCCCACTGTCCTTTCCTAATAAAATGAGG
AAATTGCATCGCATTGTCTGAGTAGGTGTCATTCTATTCTGGGGGGTGGGGTGGGGCAGGACAGCAAGGG
GGAGGATTGGGAAGACAATAGCAGGCATGCTGGGGATGCGGTGGGCTCTATGGCTTCTGAGGCGGAAAGA
ACCAGCTGGGGCTCTAGGGGGTATCCCC
[124 nt withheld, positions 5682-5805]
C
[91 nt withheld, positions 5807-5897]
AGGGTGATGGTTCACGTACCTAGAAGTTCCTATTCCGAAGTTCCTATTCTCTAGAAAGTATAGGAACTTC
CTTGGCCAAAAAGCCTGAACTCACCGCGACGTCTGTCGAGAAGTTTCTGATCGAAAAGTTCGACAGCGTC
TCCGACCTGATGCAGCTCTCGGAGGGCGAAGAATCTCGTGCTTTCAGCTTCGATGTAGGAGGGCGTGGAT
ATGTCCTGCGGGTAAATAGCTGCGCCGATGGTTTCTACAAAGATCGTTATGTTTATCGGCACTTTGCATC
GGCCGCGCTCCCGATTCCGGAAGTGCTTGACATTGGGGATTTCAGCGAGAGCCTGACCTATTGCATCTCC
CGCCGTGCACAGGGTGTCACGTTGCAAGACCTGCCTGAAACCGAACTGCCCGCTGTTCTGCAGCCGGTCG
CGGAGGCCATGGATGCGATCGCTGCGGCCGATCTTAGCCAGACGAGCGGGTTCGGCCCATTCGGACCGCA
AGGAATCGGTCAATACACTACATGGCGTGATTTCATATGCGCGATTGCTGATCCCCATGTGTATCACTGG
CAAACTGTGATGGACGACACCGTCAGTGCGTCCGTCGCGCAGGCTCTCGATGAGCTGATGCTTTGGGCCG
AGGACTGCCCCGAAGTCCGGCACCTCGTGCACGCGGATTTCGGCTCCAACAATGTCCTGACGGACAATGG
CCGCATAACAGCGGTCATTGACTGGAGCGAGGCGATGTTCGGGGATTCCCAATACGAGGTCGCCAACATC
TTCTTCTGGAGGCCGTGGTTGGCTTGTATGGAGCAGCAGACGCGCTACTTCGAGCGGAGGCATCCGGAGC
TTGCAGGATCGCCGCGGCTCCGGGCGTATATGCTCCGCATTGGTCTTGACCAACTCTATCAGAGCTTGGT
TGACGGCAATTTCGATGATGCAGCTTGGGCGCAGGGTCGATGCGACGCAATCGTCCGATCCGGAGCCGGG
ACTGTCGGGCGTACACAAATCGCCCGCAGAAGCGCGGCCGTCTGGACCGATGGCTGTGTAGAAGTACTCG
CCGATAGTGGAAACCGACGCCCCAGCACTCGTCCGAGGGCAAAGGAATAGCACGTACTACGAGATTTCGA
TTCCACCGCCGCCTTCTATGAAAGGTTGGGCTTCGGAATCGTTTTCCGGGACGCCGGCTGGATGATCCTC
CAGCGCGGGGATCTCATGCTGGAGTTCTTCGCCCACCCCAACTTGTTTATTGCAGCTTATAATGGTTACA
AATAAAGCAATAGCATCACAAATTTCACAAATAAAGCATTTTTTTCACTGCATTCTAGTTGTGGTTTGTC
CAAACTCATCAATGTATCTTATCATGTCTGTATACCGTCGACCTCTAGCTAGAGCTTGGCGTAATCATGG
TCATAGCTGTTTCCTGTGTGAAATTGTTATCCGCTCACAATTCCACACAACATACGAGCCGGAAGCATAA
AGTGTAAAGCCTGGGGTGCCTAATGAGTGAGCTAACTCACATTAATTGCGTTGCGCTCACTGCCCGCTTT
CCAGTCGGGAAACCTGTCGTGCCAGCTGCATTAATGAATCGGCCAACGCGCGGGGAGAGGCGGTTTGCGT
ATTGGGCGCTCTTCCGCTTCCTCGCTCACTGACTCGCTGCGCTCGGTCGTTCGGCTGCGGCGAGCGGTAT
CAGCTCACTCAAAGGCGGTAATACGGTTATCCACAGAATCAGGGGATAACGCAGGAAAGAACATGTGAGC
AAAAGGCCAGCAAAAGGCCAGGAACCGTAAAAAGGCCGCGTTGCTGGCGTTTTTCCATAGGCTCCGCCCC
CCTGACGAGCATCACAAAAATCGACGCTCAAGTCAGAGGTGGCGAAACCCGACAGGACTATAAAGATACC
AGGCGTTTCCCCCTGGAAGCTCCCTCGTGCGCTCTCCTGTTCCGACCCTGCCGCTTACCGGATACCTGTC
CGCCTTTCTCCCTTCGGGAAGCGTGGCGCTTTCTCATAGCTCACGCTGTAGGTATCTCAGTTCGGTGTAG
GTCGTTCGCTCCAAGCTGGGCTGTGTGCACGAACCCCCCGTTCAGCCCGACCGCTGCGCCTTATCCGGTA
ACTATCGTCTTGAGTCCAACCCGGTAAGACACGACTTATCGCCACTGGCAGCAGCCACTGGTAACAGGAT
TAGCAGAGCGAGGTATGTAGGCGGTGCTACAGAGTTCTTGAAGTGGTGGCCTAACTACGGCTACACTAGA
AGAACAGTATTTGGTATCTGCGCTCTGCTGAAGCCAGTTACCTTCGGAAAAAGAGTTGGTAGCTCTTGAT
CCGGCAAACAAACCACCGCTGGTAGCGGTGGTTTTTTTGTTTGCAAGCAGCAGATTACGCGCAGAAAAAA
AGGATCTCAAGAAGATCCTTTGATCTTTTCTACGGGGTCTGACGCTCAGTGGAACGAAAACTCACGTTAA
GGGATTTTGGTCATGAGATTATCAAAAAGGATCTTCACCTAGATCCTTTTAAATTAAAAATGAAGTTTTA
AATCAATCTAAAGTATATATGAGTAAACTTGGTCTGACAGTTACCAATGCTTAATCAGTGAGGCACCTAT
CTCAGCGATCTGTCTATTTCGTTCATCCATAGTTGCCTGACTCCCCGTCGTGTAGATAACTACGATACGG
GAGGGCTTACCATCTGGCCCCAGTGCTGCAATGATACCGCGAGACCCACGCTCACCGGCTCCAGATTTAT
CAGCAATAAACCAGCCAGCCGGAAGGGCCGAGCGCAGAAGTGGTCCTGCAACTTTATCCGCCTCCATCCA
GTCTATTAATTGTTGCCGGGAAGCTAGAGTAAGTAGTTCGCCAGTTAATAGTTTGCGCAACGTTGTTGCC
ATTGCTACAGGCATCGTGGTGTCACGCTCGTCGTTTGGTATGGCTTCATTCAGCTCCGGTTCCCAACGAT
CAAGGCGAGTTACATGATCCCCCATGTTGTGCAAAAAAGCGGTTAGCTCCTTCGGTCCTCCGATCGTTGT
CAGAAGTAAGTTGGCCGCAGTGTTATCACTCATGGTTATGGCAGCACTGCATAATTCTCTTACTGTCATG
CCATCCGTAAGATGCTTTTCTGTGACTGGTGAGTACTCAACCAAGTCATTCTGAGAATAGTGTATGCGGC
GACCGAGTTGCTCTTGCCCGGCGTCAATACGGGATAATACCGCGCCACATAGCAGAACTTTAAAAGTGCT
CATCATTGGAAAACGTTCTTCGGGGCGAAAACTCTCAAGGATCTTACCGCTGTTGAGATCCAGTTCGATG
TAACCCACTCGTGCACCCAACTGATCTTCAGCATCTTTTACTTTCACCAGCGTTTCTGGGTGAGCAAAAA
CAGGAAGGCAAAATGCCGCAAAAAAGGGAATAAGGGCGACACGGAAATGTTGAATACTCATACTCTTCCT
TTTTCAATATTATTGAAGCATTTATCAGGGTTATTGTCTCATGAGCGGATACATATTTGAATGTATTTAG
AAAAATAAACAAATAGGGGTTCCGCGCACATTTCCCCGAAAAGTGCCACCTGACGTC
