>Addgene plasmid #71113 | pDEST-FRT/T0-GFP-PALB2 | addgene partial sequence | sequence record 128856 | CMV-F 5'-CGCAAATGGGCGGTAGGCGTG-3'
CTATCAGTGATAGAGATCTCCCTATCAGTGATAGAGATCGTCGACGAGCTCGTTTAGTGAACCGTCAGAT
CGCCTGGAGACGCCATCCACGCTGTTTTGACCTCCATAGAAGACACCGGGACCGATCCAGCCTCCGGACT
CTAGCGTTTAAACTTAAGCTTGGTACCATGGTGAGCAAGGGCGAGGAGCTGTTCACCGGGGTGGTGCCCA
TCCTGGTCGAGCTGGACGGCGACGTAAACGGCCACAAGTTCAGCGTGTCCGGCGAGGGCGAGGGCGATGC
CACCTACGGCAAGCTGACCCTGAAGTTCATCTGCACCACCGGCAAGCTGCCCGTGCCCTGGCCCACCCTC
GTGACCACCCTGACCTACGGCGTGCAGTGCTTCAGCCGCTACCCCGACCACATGAAGCAGCACGACTTCT
TCAAGTCCGCCATGCCCGAAGGCTACGTCCAGGAGCGCACCATCTTCTTCAAGGACGACGGCAACTACAA
GACCCGCGCCGAGGTGAAGTTCGAGGGCGACACCCTGGTGAACCGCATCGAGCTGAAGGGCATCGACTTC
AAGGAGGACGGCAACATCCTGGGGCACAAGCTGGAGTACAACTACAACAGCCACAACGTCTATATCATGG
CCGACAAGCAGAAGAACGGCATCAAGGTGAACTTCAAGATCCGCCACAACATCGAGGACGGCAGCGTGCA
GCTCGCCGACCACTACCAGCAGAACACCCCCATCGGCGACGGCCCCGTGCTGCTGCCCGACAACCACTAC
CTGAGCACCCAGTCCGCCCTGAGCAAAGACC
