>Addgene plasmid #71113 | pDEST-FRT/T0-GFP-PALB2 | addgene partial sequence | sequence record 129573 | SV40pA-R 5'-GAAATTTGTGATGCTATTGC-3'
AGTTGGGGTGGGCGAAGAACTCCAGCATGAGATCCCCGCGCTGGAGGATCATCCAGCCGGCGTCCCGGAA
AACGATTCCGAAGCCCAACCTTTCATAGAAGGCGGCGGTGGAATCGAAATCTCGTAGTACGTGCTATTCC
TTTGCCCTCGGACGAGTGCTGGGGCGTCGGTTTCCACTATCGGCGAGTACTTCTACACAGCCATCGGTCC
AGACGGCCGCGCTTCTGCGGGCGATTTGTGTACGCCCGACAGTCCCGGCTCCGGATCGGACGATTGCGTC
GCATCGACCCTGCGCCCAAGCTGCATCATCGAAATTGCCGTCAACCAAGCTCTGATAGAGTTGGTCAAGA
CCAATGCGGAGCATATACGCCCGGAGCCGCGGCGATCCTGCAAGCTCCGGATGCCTCCGCTCGAAGTAGC
GCGTCTGCTGCTCCATACAAGCCAACCACGGCCTCCAGAAGAAGATGTTGGCGACCTCGTATTGGGAATC
CCCGAACATCGCCTCGCTCCAGTCAATGACCGCTGTTATGCGGCCATTGTCCGTCAGGACATTGTTGGAG
CCGAAATCCGCGTGCACGAGGTGCCGGACTTCGGGGCAGTCCTCGGCCCAAAGCATCAGCTCATCGAGAG
CCTGCGCGACGGACGCACTGACGGTGTCGTCCATCACAGTTTGCCAGTGATACACATGGGGATCAGCAAT
CGCGCATATGAAATCACGCCATGTAGTGTATTGACCGATTCCTTGCGGTCCGAATGGGCCGAACCCGCTC
GTCTGGCTAAGATCGGCCGCAGCGATCGCATCCATGGCCTCCGCGACCGGCTGCAGAACAGCGG
