>Addgene plasmid #71113 | pDEST-FRT/T0-GFP-PALB2 | addgene partial sequence | sequence record 131624 | EGFP-C 5'-CATGGTCCTGCTGGAGTTCGTG-3'
AGGGCGCGCCCACAAGTTTGTACAAAAAAGCAGGCTCCACC
[803 nt withheld, positions 42-844]
